>Addgene plasmid #77600 | MAP2K2 gRNA (BRDN0001147805) | addgene full sequence | sequence record 188078 | Addgene Assembled Sequence
CCCGGGTGCAAAGATGGATAAAGTTTTAAACAGAGAGGAATCTTTGCAGCTAATGGACCTTCTAGGTCTT
GAAAGGAGTGGGAATTGGCTCCGGTGCCCGTCAGTGGGCAGAGCGCACATCGCCCACAGTCCCCGAGAAG
TTGGGGGGAGGGGTCGGCAATTGATCCGGTGCCTAGAGAAGGTGGCGCGGGGTAAACTGGGAAAGTGATG
TCGTGTACTGGCTCCGCCTTTTTCCCGAGGGTGGGGGAGAACCGTATATAAGTGCAGTAGTCGCCGTGAA
CGTTCTTTTTCGCAACGGGTTTGCCGCCAGAACACAGGTAAGTGCCGTGTGTGGTTCCCGCGGGCCTGGC
CTCTTTACGGGTTATGGCCCTTGCGTGCCTTGAATTACTTCCACCTGGCTGCAGTACGTGATTCTTGATC
CCGAGCTTCGGGTTGGAAGTGGGTGGGAGAGTTCGAGGCCTTGCGCTTAAGGAGCCCCTTCGCCTCGTGC
TTGAGTTGAGGCCTGGCCTGGGCGCTGGGGCCGCCGCGTGCGAATCTGGTGGCACCTTCGCGCCTGTCTC
GCTGCTTTCGATAAGTCTCTAGCCATTTAAAATTTTTGATGACCTGCTGCGACGCTTTTTTTCTGGCAAG
ATAGTCTTGTAAATGCGGGCCAAGATCTGCACACTGGTATTTCGGTTTTTGGGGCCGCGGGCGGCGACGG
GGCCCGTGCGTCCCAGCGCACATGTTCGGCGAGGCGGGGCCTGCGAGCGCGGCCACCGAGAATCGGACGG
GGGTAGTCTCAAGCTGGCCGGCCTGCTCTGGTGCCTGGCCTCGCGCCGCCGTGTATCGCCCCGCCCTGGG
CGGCAAGGCTGGCCCGGTCGGCACCAGTTGCGTGAGCGGAAAGATGGCCGCTTCCCGGCCCTGCTGCAGG
GAGCTCAAAATGGAGGACGCGGCGCTCGGGAGAGCGGGCGGGTGAGTCACCCACACAAAGGAAAAGGGCC
TTTCCGTCCTCAGCCGTCGCTTCATGTGACTCCACGGAGTACCGGGCGCCGTCCAGGCACCTCGATTAGT
TCTCGAGCTTTTGGAGTACGTCGTCTTTAGGTTGGGGGGAGGGGTTTTATGCGATGGAGTTTCCCCACAC
TGAGTGGGTGGAGACTGAAGTTAGGCCAGCTTGGCACTTGATGTAATTCTCCTTGGAATTTGCCCTTTTT
GAGTTTGGATCTTGGTTCATTCTCAAGCCTCAGACAGTGGTTCAAAGTTTTTTTCTTCCATTTCAGGTGT
CGTGACGTACGGCCACCATGACCGAGTACAAGCCCACGGTGCGCCTCGCCACCCGCGACGACGTCCCCAG
GGCCGTACGCACCCTCGCCGCCGCGTTCGCCGACTACCCCGCCACGCGCCACACCGTCGATCCGGACCGC
CACATCGAGCGGGTCACCGAGCTGCAAGAACTCTTCCTCACGCGCGTCGGGCTCGACATCGGCAAGGTGT
GGGTCGCGGACGACGGCGCCGCCGTGGCGGTCTGGACCACGCCGGAGAGCGTCGAAGCGGGGGCGGTGTT
CGCCGAGATCGGCCCGCGCATGGCCGAGTTGAGCGGTTCCCGGCTGGCCGCGCAGCAACAGATGGAAGGC
CTCCTGGCGCCGCACCGGCCCAAGGAGCCCGCGTGGTTCCTGGCCACCGTCGGAGTCTCGCCCGACCACC
AGGGCAAGGGTCTGGGCAGCGCCGTCGTGCTCCCCGGAGTGGAGGCGGCCGAGCGCGCCGGGGTGCCCGC
CTTCCTGGAGACCTCCGCGCCCCGCAACCTCCCCTTCTACGAGCGGCTCGGCTTCACCGTCACCGCCGAC
GTCGAGGTGCCCGAAGGACCGCGCACCTGGTGCATGACCCGCAAGCCCGGTGCCTGAACGCGTTAAGTCG
ACAATCAACCTCTGGATTACAAAATTTGTGAAAGATTGACTGGTATTCTTAACTATGTTGCTCCTTTTAC
GCTATGTGGATACGCTGCTTTAATGCCTTTGTATCATGCTATTGCTTCCCGTATGGCTTTCATTTTCTCC
TCCTTGTATAAATCCTGGTTGCTGTCTCTTTATGAGGAGTTGTGGCCCGTTGTCAGGCAACGTGGCGTGG
TGTGCACTGTGTTTGCTGACGCAACCCCCACTGGTTGGGGCATTGCCACCACCTGTCAGCTCCTTTCCGG
GACTTTCGCTTTCCCCCTCCCTATTGCCACGGCGGAACTCATCGCCGCCTGCCTTGCCCGCTGCTGGACA
GGGGCTCGGCTGTTGGGCACTGACAATTCCGTGGTGTTGTCGGGGAAATCATCGTCCTTTCCTTGGCTGC
TCGCCTGTGTTGCCACCTGGATTCTGCGCGGGACGTCCTTCTGCTACGTCCCTTCGGCCCTCAATCCAGC
GGACCTTCCTTCCCGCGGCCTGCTGCCGGCTCTGCGGCCTCTTCCGCGTCTTCGCCTTCGCCCTCAGACG
AGTCGGATCTCCCTTTGGGCCGCCTCCCCGCGTCGACTTTAAGACCAATGACTTACAAGGCAGCTGTAGA
TCTTAGCCACTTTTTAAAAGAAAAGGGGGGACTGGAAGGGCTAATTCACTCCCAACGAAGACAAGATCTG
CTTTTTGCTTGTACTGGGTCTCTCTGGTTAGACCAGATCTGAGCCTGGGAGCTCTCTGGCTAACTAGGGA
ACCCACTGCTTAAGCCTCAATAAAGCTTGCCTTGAGTGCTTCAAGTAGTGTGTGCCCGTCTGTTGTGTGA
CTCTGGTAACTAGAGATCCCTCAGACCCTTTTAGTCAGTGTGGAAAATCTCTAGCAGTACGTATAGTAGT
TCATGTCATCTTATTATTCAGTATTTATAACTTGCAAAGAAATGAATATCAGAGAGTGAGAGGAACTTGT
TTATTGCAGCTTATAATGGTTACAAATAAAGCAATAGCATCACAAATTTCACAAATAAAGCATTTTTTTC
ACTGCATTCTAGTTGTGGTTTGTCCAAACTCATCAATGTATCTTATCATGTCTGGCTCTAGCTATCCCGC
CCCTAACTCCGCCCATCCCGCCCCTAACTCCGCCCAGTTCCGCCCATTCTCCGCCCCATGGCTGACTAAT
TTTTTTTATTTATGCAGAGGCCGAGGCCGCCTCGGCCTCTGAGCTATTCCAGAAGTAGTGAGGAGGCTTT
TTTGGAGGCCTAGGGACGTACCCAATTCGCCCTATAGTGAGTCGTATTACGCGCGCTCACTGGCCGTCGT
TTTACAACGTCGTGACTGGGAAAACCCTGGCGTTACCCAACTTAATCGCCTTGCAGCACATCCCCCTTTC
GCCAGCTGGCGTAATAGCGAAGAGGCCCGCACCGATCGCCCTTCCCAACAGTTGCGCAGCCTGAATGGCG
AATGGG
[124 nt withheld, positions 3367-3490]
C
[91 nt withheld, positions 3492-3582]
A
[49 nt withheld, positions 3584-3632]
CCTTTGACGTTGGAGTCCACGTTCTTT
[37 nt withheld, positions 3660-3696]
ACCCTATCTCGGTCTATTCTTTTGATTTATAAGGGATTTTGCCGATTTCGGCCTATTGGTTAAAAAATGA
GCTGATTTAACAAAAATTTAACGCGAATTTTAACAAAATATTAACGCTTACAATTTAGGTGGCACTTTTC
GGGGAAATGTGCGCGGAACCCCTATTTGTTTATTTTTCTAAATACATTCAAATATGTATCCGCTCATGAG
ACAATAACCCTGATAAATGCTTCAATAATATTGAAAAAGGAAGAGTATGAGTATTCAACATTTCCGTGTC
GCCCTTATTCCCTTTTTTGCGGCATTTTGCCTTCCTGTTTTTGCTCACCCAGAAACGCTGGTGAAAGTAA
AAGATGCTGAAGATCAGTTGGGTGCACGAGTGGGTTACATCGAACTGGATCTCAACAGCGGTAAGATCCT
TGAGAGTTTTCGCCCCGAAGAACGTTTTCCAATGATGAGCACTTTTAAAGTTCTGCTATGTGGCGCGGTA
TTATCCCGTATTGACGCCGGGCAAGAGCAACTCGGTCGCCGCATACACTATTCTCAGAATGACTTGGTTG
AGTACTCACCAGTCACAGAAAAGCATCTTACGGATGGCATGACAGTAAGAGAATTATGCAGTGCTGCCAT
AACCATGAGTGATAACACTGCGGCCAACTTACTTCTGACAACGATCGGAGGACCGAAGGAGCTAACCGCT
TTTTTGCACAACATGGGGGATCATGTAACTCGCCTTGATCGTTGGGAACCGGAGCTGAATGAAGCCATAC
CAAACGACGAGCGTGACACCACGATGCCTGTAGCAATGGCAACAACGTTGCGCAAACTATTAACTGGCGA
ACTACTTACTCTAGCTTCCCGGCAACAATTAATAGACTGGATGGAGGCGGATAAAGTTGCAGGACCACTT
CTGCGCTCGGCCCTTCCGGCTGGCTGGTTTATTGCTGATAAATCTGGAGCCGGTGAGCGTGGGTCTCGCG
GTATCATTGCAGCACTGGGGCCAGATGGTAAGCCCTCCCGTATCGTAGTTATCTACACGACGGGGAGTCA
GGCAACTATGGATGAACGAAATAGACAGATCGCTGAGATAGGTGCCTCACTGATTAAGCATTGGTAACTG
TCAGACCAAGTTTACTCATATATACTTTAGATTGATTTAAAACTTCATTTTTAATTTAAAAGGATCTAGG
TGAAGATCCTTTTTGATAATCTCATGACCAAAATCCCTTAACGTGAGTTTTCGTTCCACTGAGCGTCAGA
CCCCGTAGAAAAGATCAAAGGATCTTCTTGAGATCCTTTTTTTCTGCGCGTAATCTGCTGCTTGCAAACA
AAAAAACCACCGCTACCAGCGGTGGTTTGTTTGCCGGATCAAGAGCTACCAACTCTTTTTCCGAAGGTAA
CTGGCTTCAGCAGAGCGCAGATACCAAATACTGTTCTTCTAGTGTAGCCGTAGTTAGGCCACCACTTCAA
GAACTCTGTAGCACCGCCTACATACCTCGCTCTGCTAATCCTGTTACCAGTGGCTGCTGCCAGTGGCGAT
AAGTCGTGTCTTACCGGGTTGGACTCAAGACGATAGTTACCGGATAAGGCGCAGCGGTCGGGCTGAACGG
GGGGTTCGTGCACACAGCCCAGCTTGGAGCGAACGACCTACACCGAACTGAGATACCTACAGCGTGAGCT
ATGAGAAAGCGCCACGCTTCCCGAAGGGAGAAAGGCGGACAGGTATCCGGTAAGCGGCAGGGTCGGAACA
GGAGAGCGCACGAGGGAGCTTCCAGGGGGAAACGCCTGGTATCTTTATAGTCCTGTCGGGTTTCGCCACC
TCTGACTTGAGCGTCGATTTTTGTGATGCTCGTCAGGGGGGCGGAGCCTATGGAAAAACGCCAGCAACGC
GGCCTTTTTACGGTTCCTGGCCTTTTGCTGGCCTTTTGCTCACATGTTCTTTCCTGCGTTATCCCCTGAT
TCTGTGGATAACCGTATTACCGCCTTTGAGTGAGCTGATACCGCTCGCCGCAGCCGAACGACCGAGCGCA
GCGAGTCAGTGAGCGAGGAAGCGGAAGAGCGCCCAATACGCAAACCGCCTCTCCCCGCGCGTTGGCCGAT
TCATTAATGCAGCTGGCACGACAGGTTTCCCGACTGGAAAGCGGGCAGTGAGCGCAACGCAATTAATGTG
AGTTAGCTCACTCATTAGGCACCCCAGGCTTTACACTTTATGCTTCCGGCTCGTATGTTGTGTGGAATTG
TGAGCGGATAACAATTTCACACAGGAAACAGCTATGACCATGATTACGCCAAGCGCGCAATTAACCCTCA
CTAAAGGGAACAAAAGCTGGAGCTGCAAGCTTAATGTAGTCTTATGCAATACTCTTGTAGTCTTGCAACA
TGGTAACGATGAGTTAGCAACATGCCTTACAAGGAGAGAAAAAGCACCGTGCATGCCGATTGGTGGAAGT
AAGGTGGTACGATCGTGCCTTATTAGGAAGGCAACAGACGGGTCTGACATGGATTGGACGAACCACTGAA
TTGCCGCATTGCAGAGATATTGTATTTAAGTGCCTAGCTCGATACATAAACGGGTCTCTCTGGTTAGACC
AGATCTGAGCCTGGGAGCTCTCTGGCTAACTAGGGAACCCACTGCTTAAGCCTCAATAAAGCTTGCCTTG
AGTGCTTCAAGTAGTGTGTGCCCGTCTGTTGTGTGACTCTGGTAACTAGAGATCCCTCAGACCCTTTTAG
TCAGTGTGGAAAATCTCTAGCAGTGGCGCCCGAACAGGGACTTGAAAGCGAAAGGGAAACCAGAGGAGCT
CTCTCGACGCAGGACTCGGCTTGCTGAAGCGCGCACGGCAAGAGGCGAGGGGCGGCGACTGGTGAGTACG
CCAAAAATTTTGACTAGCGGAGGCTAGAAGGAGAGAGATGGGTGCGAGAGCGTCAGTATTAAGCGGGGGA
GAATTAGATCGCGATGGGAAAAAATTCGGTTAAGGCCAGGGGGAAAGAAAAAATATAAATTAAAACATAT
AGTATGGGCAAGCAGGGAGCTAGAACGATTCGCAGTTAATCCTGGCCTGTTAGAAACATCAGAAGGCTGT
AGACAAATACTGGGACAGCTACAACCATCCCTTCAGACAGGATCAGAAGAACTTAGATCATTATATAATA
CAGTAGCAACCCTCTATTGTGTGCATCAAAGGATAGAGATAAAAGACACCAAGGAAGCTTTAGACAAGAT
AGAGGAAGAGCAAAACAAAAGTAAGACCACCGCACAGCAAGCGGCCGCTGATCTTCAGACCTGGAGGAGG
AGATATGAGGGACAATTGGAGAAGTGAATTATATAAATATAAAGTAGTAAAAATTGAACCATTAGGAGTA
GCACCCACCAAGGCAAAGAGAAGAGTGGTGCAGAGAGAAAAAAGAGCAGTGGGAATAGGAGCTTTGTTCC
TTGGGTTCTTGGGAGCAGCAGGAAGCACTATGGGCGCAGCGTCAATGACGCTGACGGTACAGGCCAGACA
ATTATTGTCTGGTATAGTGCAGCAGCAGAACAATTTGCTGAGGGCTATTGAGGCGCAACAGCATCTGTTG
CAACTCACAGTCTGGGGCATCAAGCAGCTCCAGGCAAGAATCCTGGCTGTGGAAAGATACCTAAAGGATC
AACAGCTCCTGGGGATTTGGGGTTGCTCTGGAAAACTCATTTGCACCACTGCTGTGCCTTGGAATGCTAG
TTGGAGTAATAAATCTCTGGAACAGATTTGGAATCACACGACCTGGATGGAGTGGGACAGAGAAATTAAC
AATTACACAAGCTTAATACACTCCTTAATTGAAGAATCGCAAAACCAGCAAGAAAAGAATGAACAAGAAT
TATTGGAATTAGATAAATGGGCAAGTTTGTGGAATTGGTTTAACATAACAAATTGGCTGTGGTATATAAA
ATTATTCATAATGATAGTAGGAGGCTTGGTAGGTTTAAGAATAGTTTTTGCTGTACTTTCTATAGTGAAT
AGAGTTAGGCAGGGATATTCACCATTATCGTTTCAGACCCACCTCCCAACCCCGAGGGGACCCAGAGAGG
GCCTATTTCCCATGATTCCTTCATATTTGCATATACGATACAAGGCTGTTAGAGAGATAATTAGAATTAA
TTTGACTGTAAACACAAAGATATTAGTACAAAATACGTGACGTAGAAAGTAATAATTTCTTGGGTAGTTT
GCAGTTTTAAAATTATGTTTTAAAATGGACTATCATATGCTTACCGTAACTTGAAAGTATTTCGATTTCT
TGGCTTTATATATCTTGTGGAAAGGACGAAACACCGAAGCACCAGATCATGCACCGGTTTTAGAGCTAGA
AATAGCAAGTTAAAATAAGGCTAGTCCGTTATCAACTTGAAAAAGTGGCACCGAGTCGGTGCTTTTTTAA
GCTTGGCGTAACTAGATCTTGAGACAAATGGCAGTATTCATCCACAATTTTAAAAGAAAAGGGGGGATTG
GGGGGTACAGTGCAGGGGAAAGAATAGTAGACATAATAGCAACAGACATACAAACTAAAGAATTACAAAA
ACAAATTACAAAAATTCAAAATTTTCGGGTTTATTACAGGGACAGCAGAGATCCACTTTGGCGCCGGCTC
GAGGGGG
Features (pLannotate 1.2.2; 29 found; start..end, strand, type, name):
     14..80      +  CDS            small t antigen (fragment): SV40 (simian virus 40) small t antigen
    106..317     +  promoter       EF-1α core promoter: core promoter for human elongation factor EF-1α
    318..1256    +  intron         EF-1α intron A: intron upstream of the start codon of human EF-1α
   1278..1877    +  CDS            PuroR (fragment): puromycin N-acetyltransferase; pac from Streptomyces; confers resistance to puromycin
   1893..2481    +  misc_feature   WPRE: woodchuck hepatitis virus posttranscriptional regulatory element
   2532..2551    +  misc_feature   cPPT/CTS (fragment): central polypurine tract and central termination sequence of HIV-1
   2553..2786    +  LTR            3' LTR (ΔU3): self-inactivating 3' long terminal repeat (LTR) from HIV-1
   2864..2985    +  polyA_signal   SV40 poly(A) signal: SV40 polyadenylation signal
   3025..3160    +  rep_origin     SV40 ori: SV40 origin of replication
   3181..3199    -  promoter       T7 promoter: promoter for bacteriophage T7 RNA polymerase
   3207..3362    +  CDS            lacZα (fragment): LacZα fragment of β-galactosidase; lacZ fragment
   3367..3795    +  rep_origin     f1 ori (sequence partly withheld): f1 bacteriophage origin of replication; arrow indicates direction of (+) strand synthesis
   3848..3952    +  promoter       AmpR promoter: bla
   3953..4813    +  CDS            AmpR: β-lactamase; bla; confers resistance to ampicillin, carbenicillin, and related antibiotics
   4984..5572    +  rep_origin     ori: high-copy-number ColE1/pMB1/pBR322/pUC origin of replication
   5755..5847    +  CDS            lacI (fragment): lac repressor; lacI; The lac repressor binds to the lac operator to inhibit transcription in E. coli. This inhibition can be relieved by adding lactose or isopropyl-β-D-thiogalactopyranoside (IPTG).
   5860..5881    +  protein_bind   CAP binding site: CAP binding activates transcription in the presence of cAMP. E. coli catabolite activator protein
   5896..5926    +  promoter       lac promoter: promoter for the E. coli lac operon
   5934..5950    +  protein_bind   lac operator: The lac repressor binds to the lac operator to inhibit transcription in E. coli. This inhibition can be relieved by adding lactose or isopropyl-β-D-thiogalactopyranoside (IPTG). lac repressor encoded by lacI
   5995..6013    +  promoter       T3 promoter: promoter for bacteriophage T3 RNA polymerase
   6041..6267    +  promoter       RSV promoter: Rous sarcoma virus enhancer/promoter
   6268..6448    +  LTR            5' LTR (truncated): truncated 5' long terminal repeat (LTR) from HIV-1
   6495..6620    +  misc_feature   HIV-1 Ψ: packaging signal of human immunodeficiency virus type 1
   6604..6967    +  CDS            HIV-1 gag (fragment): gag protein from human immunodeficiency virus 1; gag
   7113..7346    +  misc_feature   RRE: The Rev response element (RRE) of HIV-1 allows for Rev-dependent mRNA export from the nucleus to the cytoplasm.
   7723..7749    +  CDS            Rev (fragment): human immunodeficiency virus 1 (HIV-1) Rev protein; rev; enhances nuclear export of unspliced and incompletely spliced viral mRNAs
   7753..7993    +  promoter       U6 promoter: RNA polymerase III promoter for human U6 snRNA
   8023..8098    +  misc_RNA       gRNA scaffold: guide RNA scaffold for the Streptococcus pyogenes CRISPR/Cas9 system
   8154..8271    +  misc_feature   cPPT/CTS: central polypurine tract and central termination sequence of HIV-1
