[The description below was written by a language model from this plasmid's Addgene catalogue record and pLannotate feature annotations shown in this document.]
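Description:
MAP2K2 gRNA (BRDN0001147805) is a third-generation lentiviral CRISPR guide plasmid built on the lentiGuide-Puro backbone, carrying a single guide RNA directed against human MAP2K2 (also known as MEK2), designed against the NM_030662.3 reference transcript. The 8.3 kb plasmid is propagated in E. coli from a high-copy ColE1/pUC-type origin with ampicillin selection through β-lactamase. It also retains an f1 origin, an SV40 origin and lac/T7/T3 promoter remnants from its parental cloning vector.

The lentiviral transfer cassette begins with an RSV promoter fused to a truncated HIV-1 5' LTR, which makes genomic RNA production Tat-independent. This is followed by the Ψ packaging signal with a partial gag sequence and the Rev response element for nuclear export of the unspliced viral RNA. Downstream, a human U6 RNA polymerase III promoter drives the MAP2K2 spacer joined to the Streptococcus pyogenes Cas9 gRNA scaffold. A cPPT/CTS element, which aids nuclear import of the viral genome, follows the scaffold. An EF-1α promoter with its first intron then expresses puromycin N-acetyltransferase for selection of transduced mammalian cells. A WPRE enhances transcript expression, and a ΔU3 self-inactivating 3' LTR ends the cassette, with an SV40 polyadenylation signal just downstream.

The plasmid does not encode Cas9, so it must be used with a separate Cas9 vector or in cells already expressing the nuclease, typically to knock out MAP2K2. It is one member of a human kinome guide collection associated with work on optimised sgRNA design for activity and specificity.
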