Addgene plasmid #77600: MAP2K2 gRNA (BRDN0001147805)
Purpose: 3rd generation lentiviral gRNA plasmid targeting human MAP2K2
Depositing lab: John Doench & David Root. Depositing organization: Broad Institute. Publication: Optimized sgRNA design to maximize activity and minimize off-target effects of CRISPR-Cas9. Doench JG, Fusi N, Sullender M, Hegde M, Vaimberg EW, Donovan KF, Smith I, Tothova Z, Wilen C, Orchard R, Virgin HW, Listgarten J, Root DE. Nat Biotechnol. 2016 Jan 18. doi: 10.1038/nbt.3437. PubMed 26780180.
Backbone
  Vector backbone: lentiGuide-Puro
  Backbone manufacturer: Zhang Lab (Addgene plasmid # 52963)
  Vector type: Mammalian Expression, Lentiviral, CRISPR
  Selectable markers: Puromycin
Growth in bacteria
  Bacterial resistance: Ampicillin, 100 μg/mL
  Growth temperature: 37°C
  Growth strain: DH5alpha
  Copy number: High Copy
Gene/Insert
  Gene/Insert name: MAP2K2 (alt names: MAP2K2; NM_030662.3)
  gRNA/shRNA sequence: AAGCACCAGATCATGCACCG
  Species: H. sapiens (human)
  Entrez Gene: MAP2K2 (a.k.a. CFC4, MAPKK2, MEK2, MKK2, PRKMK2)
  Promoter: hU6
  Cloning method: Unknown
  Sequencing primers: 5′ U6-F; 3′ pS2-R
Terms and licenses: Academic/Nonprofit Terms; Industry Terms: Not Available to Industry
Depositor comments: The gRNA was designed to target the following Genbank reference sequence(s): NM_030662.3. Note that this plasmid does NOT contain Cas9. It should be used in conjunction with lentiCas9-Blast (Addgene #52962) or otherwise with cell lines already expressing Cas9. Browse the full kinome gRNA library at http://www.addgene.org/pooled-library/broadgpp-human-kinome/ or visit http://www.broadinstitute.org/rnai/public/ for detailed protocols and information.
How to cite: MAP2K2 gRNA (BRDN0001147805) was a gift from John Doench & David Root (Addgene plasmid # 77600 ; http://n2t.net/addgene:77600 ; RRID:Addgene_77600)
