>Addgene plasmid #77600 | MAP2K2 gRNA (BRDN0001147805) | depositor partial sequence | sequence record 145060 | Target Sequence
AAGCACCAGATCATGCACCG
