>Addgene plasmid #77600 | MAP2K2 gRNA (BRDN0001147805) | addgene partial sequence | sequence record 188077 | hU6-F
AGAAAGTAATAATTTCTTGGGTAGTTTGCAGTTTTAAAATTATGTTTTAAAATGGACTATCATATGCTTA
CCGTAACTTGAAAGTATTTCGATTTCTTGGCTTTATATATCTTGTGGAAAGGACGAAACACCGAAGCACC
AGATCATGCACCGGTTTTAGAGCTAGAAATAGCAAGTTAAAATAAGGCTAGTCCGTTATCAACTTGAAAA
AGTGGCACCGAGTCGGTGCTTTTTTAAGCTTGGCGTAACTAGATCTTGAGACAAATGGCAGTATTCATCC
ACAATTTTAAAAGAAAAGGGGGGATTGGGGGGTACAGTGCAGGGGAAAGAATAGTAGACATAATAGCAAC
AGACATACAAACTAAAGAATTACAAAAACAAATTACAAAAATTCAAAATTTTCGGGTTTATTACAGGGAC
AGCAGAGATCCACTTTGGCGCCGGCTCGAGGGGGCCCGGGTGCAAAGATGGATAAAGTTTTAAACAGAGA
GGAATCTTTGCAGCTAATGGACCTTCTAGGTCTTGAAAGGAGTGGGAATTGGCTCCGGTGCCCGTCAGTG
GGCAGAGCGC
